Addgene plasmid #229354: pXTK117 [Term_tetA_PartType10]
Purpose: XanthoMoClo Golden Gate Part Plasmid for cloning, contains Term_tetA_PartType10
Depositing lab: Michael Springer. Depositing organization: Harvard Medical School. Publication: XanthoMoClo horizontal line A Robust Modular Cloning Genetic Toolkit for the Genera Xanthobacter and Roseixanthobacter. Soltysiak MPM, Ory ALH, Lee AD, Christophersen CE, Jalihal AP, Springer M. ACS Synth Biol. 2025 Apr 18;14(4):1173-1190. doi: 10.1021/acssynbio.4c00806. Epub 2025 Mar 13. PubMed 40080684.
Backbone
  Vector backbone: pXTK
  Vector type: Bacterial Expression
Growth in bacteria
  Bacterial resistance: Ampicillin, 100 μg/mL
  Growth temperature: 37°C
  Growth strain: DH5alpha
  Copy number: Low Copy
Gene/Insert
  Gene/Insert name: tetA Terminator (alt name: Term_tetA_PartType10)
  Species: Synthetic
  Cloning method: Restriction Enzyme; 5′ cloning site unknown (unknown if destroyed)
Terms and licenses: Academic/Nonprofit Terms; Industry Terms: Not Available to Industry
How to cite: pXTK117 [Term_tetA_PartType10] was a gift from Michael Springer (Addgene plasmid # 229354 ; http://n2t.net/addgene:229354 ; RRID:Addgene_229354)
