[The description below was written by a language model from this plasmid's Addgene catalogue record and pLannotate feature annotations shown in this document.]
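Description:
pXTK117 [Term_tetA_PartType10] is a small (about 1.9 kb) Golden Gate part plasmid from the XanthoMoClo modular cloning toolkit, which was developed for genetic engineering of bacteria in the genera Xanthobacter and Roseixanthobacter. It is built on the pXTK backbone and is catalogued as a bacterial expression vector, although its role is to store a single standardized part rather than to express anything itself. The plasmid is maintained in E. coli through a ColE1/pMB1/pUC-family origin of replication and is selected with ampicillin through the TEM-type bla beta-lactamase gene, which is driven by its native AmpR promoter. The catalogue lists the plasmid as low copy, whereas the automated annotation labels the origin as a high-copy type. The record does not resolve this difference.

The payload is a synthetic tetA transcriptional terminator formatted as a "Part Type 10" module. In a MoClo-style hierarchy, the part type defines the position the part takes when several parts are released by a Type IIS restriction enzyme and ligated in a fixed order into a larger assembly. The record does not name the enzyme, the overhangs or the flanking cloning sites. The feature table does not annotate the tetA terminator itself. It probably lies in the unannotated stretch between the origin and the AmpR promoter, but this cannot be confirmed from the record. The only terminator detected is a bacteriophage fd terminator just downstream of bla, which likely insulates the resistance cassette. The plasmid is used as a source of a terminator part when building multi-part constructs with the XanthoMoClo system.
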