Features (pLannotate 1.2.2; 4 found; start..end, strand, type, name):
      1..589     +  rep_origin     ori: high-copy-number ColE1/pMB1/pBR322/pUC origin of replication
    833..924     +  promoter       AmpR promoter: bla
    925..1782    +  CDS            bla: BLAT_ECOLX - Experimental evidence at protein level: Swiss-Prot protein existence level 1. TEM-type are the most prevalent beta-lactamases in enterobacteria; they hydrolyze the beta-lactam bond in susceptible beta-lactam antibiotics, thus conferring resistance to penicillins and cephalosporins. TEM-3 and TEM-4 are capable of hydrolyzing cefotaxime and ceftazidime. TEM-5 is capable of hydrolyzing ceftazidime. TEM-6 is capable of hydrolyzing ceftazidime and aztreonam. TEM-8/CAZ-2, TEM- 16/CAZ-7 and TEM-24/CAZ-6 are markedly active against ceftazidime. IRT- 4 shows resistance to beta-lactamase in
   1789..1828    +  terminator     fd terminator: central terminator from bacteriophage fd (Otsuka and Kunisawa, 1982)
>Addgene plasmid #229354 | pXTK117 [Term_tetA_PartType10] | addgene full sequence | sequence record 464837 | Addgene NGS Result
TTGAGATCCTTTTTTTCTGCGCGTAATCTGCTGCTTGCAAACAAAAAAACCACCGCTACCAGCGGTGGTT
TGTTTGCCGGATCAAGAGCTACCAACTCTTTTTCCGAAGGTAACTGGCTTCAGCAGAGCGCAGATACCAA
ATACTGTTCTTCTAGTGTAGCCGTAGTTAGGCCACCACTTCAAGAACTCTGTAGCACCGCCTACATACCT
CGCTCTGCTAATCCTGTTACCAGTGGCTGCTGCCAGTGGCGATAAGTCGTGTCTTACCGGGTTGGACTCA
AGACGATAGTTACCGGATAAGGCGCAGCGGTCGGGCTGAACGGGGGGTTCGTGCACACAGCCCAGCTTGG
AGCGAACGACCTACACCGAACTGAGATACCTACAGCGTGAGCTATGAGAAAGCGCCACGCTTCCCGAAGG
GAGAAAGGCGGACAGGTATCCGGTAAGCGGCAGGGTCGGAACAGGAGAGCGCACGAGGGAGCTTCCAGGG
GGAAACGCCTGGTATCTTTATAGTCCTGTCGGGTTTCGCCACCTCTGACTTGAGCGTCGATTTTTGTGAT
GCTCGTCAGGGGGGCGGAGCCTATGGAAAAACGCCAGCAACGCGAGTCGGTCTCTATCTTCGTGGAAACG
ATAGGCCTATGCCATGCGGGTCAAGGCGACTTCCGGCAAGCTATACGCGCCCTAGGAGTGCGGTTGGAAC
GTTGGCCCAGCCAGATACTCCCGATCACGAGCAGGACGCCGATGATTTGAAGCGCACTCAGCGTCTGATC
TTAATTAATACATGAGACCAGAGTAGCCCGCCTAATGAGCGGGCTTTTTTTTAATTCCCCTATTTGTTTA
TTTTTCTAAATACATTCAAATATGTATCCGCTCATGAGACAATAACCCTGATAAATGCTTCAATAATATT
GAAAAAGGAAGAGTATGAGCATTCAGCATTTTCGTGTGGCGCTGATTCCGTTTTTTGCGGCGTTTTGCCT
GCCGGTGTTTGCGCATCCGGAAACCCTGGTGAAAGTGAAAGATGCGGAAGATCAACTGGGTGCGCGCGTG
GGCTATATTGAACTGGATCTGAACAGCGGCAAAATTCTGGAATCTTTTCGTCCGGAAGAACGTTTTCCGA
TGATGAGCACCTTTAAAGTGCTGCTGTGCGGTGCGGTTCTGAGCCGTGTGGATGCGGGCCAGGAACAACT
GGGCCGTCGTATTCATTATAGCCAGAACGATCTGGTGGAATATAGCCCGGTGACCGAAAAACATCTGACC
GATGGCATGACCGTGCGTGAACTGTGCAGCGCGGCGATTACCATGAGCGATAACACCGCGGCGAACCTGC
TGCTGACGACCATTGGCGGTCCGAAAGAACTGACCGCGTTTCTGCATAACATGGGCGATCATGTGACCCG
TCTGGATCGTTGGGAACCGGAACTGAACGAAGCGATTCCGAACGATGAACGTGATACCACCATGCCGGCA
GCAATGGCGACCACCCTGCGTAAACTGCTGACGGGTGAGCTGCTGACCCTGGCAAGCCGCCAGCAACTGA
TTGATTGGATGGAAGCGGATAAAGTGGCGGGTCCGCTGCTGCGTAGCGCGCTGCCGGCTGGCTGGTTTAT
TGCGGATAAAAGCGGTGCGGGCGAACGTGGCAGCCGTGGCATTATTGCGGCGCTGGGCCCGGATGGTAAA
CCGAGCCGTATTGTGGTGATTTATACCACCGGCAGCCAGGCGACGATGGATGAACGTAACCGTCAGATTG
CGGAAATTGGCGCGAGCCTGATTAAACATTGGTAAACCGATACAATTAAAGGCTCCTTTTGGAGCCTTTT
TTTTTGGACGACCCTTGTCAGATCAAAGGATCTTC
